>Addgene plasmid #214744 | pMBA332 | addgene full sequence | sequence record 433364 | Addgene NGS Result
ATAAGTAAAGATTTAAACACTTACAGCAATATGAAATTGGTGGTTGATAAGCGAGGCCGCCCGACTGATA
CGTTGATTTTCCAAGTTGAACTAGATAGAAAAATGGATCTCGTAACCGAACTTGAGAACAACCAGATAAA
AATGAATGGTGACAAAATACCAACAACCATTACATCAGATTCCTACCTACATAACGGACTAAGAAAAACA
CTACACGATGCTTTAACTGCAAAAATTCAGCTCACCAGTTTTGAGGCAAAATTTTTGAGTGACATGCAAA
GTAAGTATGATCTCAATGGTTCGTTCTCATGGCTCACGCAAAAACAACGAACCACACTAGAGAACATACT
GGCTAAATACGGAAGGATCTGAGGTTCTTATGGCTCTTGTATCTATCAGTGAAGCATCAAGACTAACAAA
CAAAAGTAGAACAACTGTTCACCGTTAGATATCAAAGGGAAAACTGCCCGGGATTACCGCCTTTGAGTGA
GCTGATACCGCTCGCCGCAGCCGAACGACCGAGCGCAGCGAGTCAGTGAGCGAGGAAGCCTGCATAACGC
GAAGTAATCTTTTCTCGGGCTTCA
[216 nt withheld, positions 585-800]
CTAATCCTCTGGGGTATCACTACCGTAATTTGAACCTTAGATAGCCACCGGCGCTTTAATGCCCGGATGC
GGATCGTAGCCTTCAATCTCAAAGTCTTCGAAACGGTAGTCGAAGATGGATTCGGGTTTACGTTTGATAA
TCAACTTCGGCAGCGGACGCGGTTCGCGGCTTAATTGCAGATGAGTTTGATCCATATGGTTGCTGTACAG
ATGCGTGTCGCCACCGGTCCAGACAAAATCACCCACTTCCAGATCGCACTGCTGCGCCATCATATGCACC
AATAACGCGTAGCTGGCAATGTTGAACGGCAGGCCGAGGAAGACGTCACAGGAGCGCTGATAAAGCTGGC
AAGAGAGTTTGCCGTCTGCCACATAGAACTGGAAGAATGCATGGCACGGTGCCAGCGCCATTTTATCCAG
TTCGCCTACGTTCCACGCTGAAACAATAATGCGGCGCGAATCCGGGTCGTTTTTCAGCTGGTTCAGTACC
GTAGTGATCTGGTCAATATGACGACCATCTGGCGTTGGCCAGGCGCGCCACTGTTTACCATACACTGGCC
CGAGGTCGCCGTTTTCATCGGCCCATTCGTCCCAGATGGTGACATTGTTTTCGTGTAGATAAGCAATGTT
AGTGTCGCCCTGCAGAAACCACAGCAGTTCATGGATGATGGAACGCAGGTGGCAACGTTTAGTTGTCACC
AGCGGGAATCCATCTTGCAGGTTAAAACGCATCTGATGACCAAAAATGGAAAGCGTTCCGGTTCCGGTAC
GGTCGTTTTTCTGTGTGCCTTCGTCGAGCACTTTTTGCATCAGTTCTAAATACTGTTTCATTAGGTGTTA
CCTCTGATATGGGCTAAAATAGCGGTCGAGCTAGCATTATACCTAGGACTGAGCTAGCTGTCAGGGTATC
TAGACAATTGTATAAACGCAGAAAGGCCCACCCGAAGGTGAGCCAGTGTGACTCTAGTAGAGAGCGTTCA
CCGACAAACAACAGATAAAACGAAAGGCCCAGTCTTTCGACTGAGCCTTTCGTTTTATTTGATGCCTGGC
TCTAGTAGCGATCTACACTAGCACGAATTCGAAATGTGCGCGGAACCCCTATTTGTTTATTTTTCTAAAT
ACATTCAAATATGTATCCGCTCATGAGACAATAACCCTGATAAATGCTTCAATAATGGTAATCTCGAGTC
CCGTCAAGTCAGCGTAATGCTCTGCCAGTGTTACAACCAATTAACCAATTCTGAAATGGTCTTAACTCTT
CCGCTTAAGCTACTTAAGCGTAGTTTTCGTCGTTTGCTGCAGGCCTTTTGTATAGTTCATCCATGCCATG
TGTAATCCCAGCAGCTGTTACAAACTCAAGAAGGACCATGTGGTCTCTCTTTTCGTTGGGATCTTTCGAA
AGGGCAGATTGTGTGGACAGGTAATGGTTGTCTGGTAAAAGGACAGGGCCATCGCCAATTGGAGTATTTT
GTTGATAATGGTCTGCTAGTTGAACGCTTCCATCTTCAATGTTGTGTCTAATTTTGAAGTTAACTTTGAT
TCCATTCTTTTGTTTGTCTGCCATGATGTATACATTGTGTGAGTTATAGTTGTATTCCAACTTGTGTCCA
AGAATGTTTCCATCTTCTTTAAAATCAATACCTTTTAACTCGATTCTATTAACAAGTGTATCACCTTCAA
ACTTGACTTCAGCACGTGTCTTATAGTTCCCGTCATCTTTGAAAAATATAGTTCTTTCCTGTACATAACC
TTCGGGCATGGCACTCTTGAAAAAGTCATGCCGTTTCATATGATCTGGGTATCTTGAAAAGCATTGAACA
CCATAAGTCAAAGTAGTGACAAGTGTTGGCCATGGAACAGGTAGTTTTCCAGTAGTGCAAATAAATTTAA
GGGTAAGTTTTCCGTATGTTGCATCACCTTCACCCTCTCCACTGACAGAAAATTTGTGCCCATTAACATC
ACCATCTAATTCAACAAGAATTGGGACAACTCCAGTGAAAAGTTCTTCTCCTTTACTCATCTCTACCTAC
TTTGCCGCGCTGATTTTTTGTTATAGGGATGGTTAAACAAAATTATTTGTAGAGGCTGTTTCGTCCTCAC
GGACTCATCAGACCGGAAAGCACATCCGGTGACAGCTGCTAGCATTATACCTAGGACTGAGCTAGCTGTC
AAGAACATTCAGCGATTTGCCCGAGCTTGCGAGGGTGCTACTTAAGCCTTTAGGGTTTTAAGGTCTGTTT
TGTAGAGGAGCAAACAGCGTTTGCGACATCCTTTTGTAATACTGCGGAACTGACTAAAGTAGTGAGTTAT
ACACAGGGCTGGGATCTATTCTTTTTATCTTTTTTTATTCTTTCTTTATTCTATAAATTATAACCACTTG
AATATAAACAAAAAAAACACACAAAGGTCTAGCGGAATTTACAGAGGGTCTAGCAGAATTTACAAGTTTT
CCAGCAAAGGTCTAGCAGAATTTACAGATACCCACAACTCAAAGGAAAAGGACATGTAATTATCATTGAC
TAGCCCATCTCAATTGGTATAGTGATTAAAATCACCTAGACCAATTGAGATGTATGTCTGAATTAGTTGT
TTTCAAAGCAAATGAACTAGCGATTAGTCGCTATGACTTAACGGAGCATGAAACCAAGCTAATTTTATGC
TGTGTGGCACTACTCAACCCCACGATTGAAAACCCTACAAGGAAAGAACGGACGGTATCGTTCACTTATA
ACCAATACGCTCAGATGATGAACATCAGTAGGGAAAATGCTTATGGTGTATTAGCTAAAGCAACCAGAGA
GCTGATGACGAGAACTGTGGAAATCAGGAATCCTTTGGTTAAAGGCTTTGAGATTTTCCAGTGGACAAAC
TATGCCAAGTTCTCAAGCGAAAAATTAGAATTAGTTTTTAGTGAAGAGATATTGCCTTATCTTTTCCAGT
TAAAAAAATTCATAAAATATAATCTGGAACATGTTAAGTCTTTTGAAAACAAATACTCTATGAGGATTTA
TGAGTGGTTATTAAAAGAACTAACACAAAAGAAAACTCACAAGGCAAATATAGAGATTAGCCTTGATGAA
TTTAAGTTCATGTTAATGCTTGAAAATAACTACCATGAGTTTAAAAGGCTTAACCAATGGGTTTTGAAAC
CA
Features (pLannotate 1.2.2; 12 found; start..end, strand, type, name):
    585..800     -  CDS            infA (sequence withheld): IF1_ECOLI - Experimental evidence at protein level: Swiss-Prot protein existence level 1. One of the essential components for the initiation of protein synthesis. Binds in the vicinity of the A-site. Stabilizes the binding of IF-2 and IF-3 on the 30S subunit to which N-formylmethionyl- tRNA(fMet) subsequently binds. Helps modulate mRNA selection, yielding the 30S pre-initiation complex (PIC). Upon addition of the 50S ribosomal subunit, IF-1, IF-2 and IF-3 are released leaving the mature 70S translation initiation complex. From Escherichia coli (strain K12).
    840..1631    -  CDS            thyA: TYSY_ECO57 - Experimental evidence at protein level: Swiss-Prot protein existence level 1. Catalyzes the reductive methylation of 2'-deoxyuridine-5'- monophosphate (dUMP) to 2'-deoxythymidine-5'-monophosphate (dTMP) while utilizing 5,10-methylenetetrahydrofolate (mTHF) as the methyl donor and reductant in the reaction, yielding dihydrofolate (DHF) as a by- product. This enzymatic reaction provides an intracellular de novo source of dTMP, an essential precursor for DNA biosynthesis. From Escherichia coli O157:H7.
   1670..1703    -  promoter       J23119 promoter: bacterial promoter (Registry of Standard Biological Parts BBa J23119)
   1727..1754    -  terminator     T7Te terminator: phage T7 early transcription terminator
   1770..1841    -  terminator     rrnB T1 terminator: transcription terminator T1 from the E. coli rrnB gene
   1889..1976    +  promoter       AmpR promoter (fragment): bla
   2068..2097    -  CDS            ssrA tag (LVA) (fragment): C-terminal peptide that mediates degradation in bacteria through the ClpXP and ClpAP proteases (McGinness et al., 2006) mutant LVA variant that confers accelerated degradation under some conditions (Andersen et al., 1998)
   2107..2820    -  CDS            GFP (S65T): GFP (S65T) is a basic (constitutively fluorescent) green fluorescent protein published in 1995, derived from Aequorea victoria.
   2886..2935    -  misc_RNA       sTRSV HHRz: hammerhead ribozyme from the tobacco ringspot virus satellite RNA (Khvorova et al., 2003)
   2938..2972    -  promoter       J23119 promoter: bacterial promoter (Registry of Standard Biological Parts BBa J23119)
   3104..3326    +  rep_origin     pSC101 ori: low-copy replication origin that requires the Rep101 protein
   3374..372     +  CDS            Rep101 (across the origin): RepA protein needed for replication with the pSC101 origin; rep101
