[The description below was written by a language model from this plasmid's Addgene catalogue record and pLannotate feature annotations shown in this document.]
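Description:
pMBA332 is a low-copy bacterial expression plasmid of about 3.95 kb, built on the pSC101 backbone and designed to be maintained in E. coli without any antibiotic resistance gene. Replication depends on the pSC101 origin and its cognate Rep101 (RepA) initiator protein. The depositor notes three mutations in Rep101 that are not known to affect plasmid function. Selection is auxotrophy-based. The plasmid carries a synthetic operon in which a constitutive Anderson-series promoter (recorded as BBa_J23108, although the automated annotation labels it J23119, a close relative) drives thyA and infA, each with its own designed ribosome binding site. thyA encodes thymidylate synthase, the de novo source of dTMP for DNA synthesis. infA encodes translation initiation factor IF1, an essential component of protein synthesis. The recorded growth strain is DH10B ΔauxG, presumably lacking the chromosomal copies of these genes, so that cells losing the plasmid cannot grow. The record does not spell out the strain's genotype.

The payload is a constitutive reporter cassette in which the strong BBa_J23119 promoter drives gfpmut3 through a RiboJ insulator and a designed RBS. RiboJ, annotated as the sTRSV hammerhead ribozyme, self-cleaves to standardise the 5' end of the transcript. The feature table also detects a fragment of an ssrA (LVA) degradation tag just downstream of the GFP coding region and a fragment of the AmpR promoter, but no bla coding sequence, consistent with the absence of a resistance gene. The rrnB T1 and T7Te terminators lie between the gfp cassette and the thyA-infA operon. The construct serves as a fluorescent test plasmid for demonstrating antibiotic-free plasmid maintenance and expression in engineered E. coli.
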