Addgene plasmid #214744: pMBA332
Purpose: Low copy thyA-infA plasmid containing gfp and no antibiotic resistance gene (ARG)
Depositing lab: Tae Seok Moon. Depositing organization: Washington University in Saint Louis. Publication: Engineering E. coli strains using antibiotic-resistance-gene-free plasmids. Amrofell MB, Rengarajan S, Vo ST, Ramirez Tovar ES, LoBello L, Dantas G, Moon TS. Cell Rep Methods. 2023 Dec 18;3(12):100669. doi: 10.1016/j.crmeth.2023.100669. Epub 2023 Dec 11. PubMed 38086386.
Backbone
  Vector backbone: pSC101
  Vector type: Bacterial Expression
  Selectable markers: Auxotrophic-based plasmid selection
Growth in bacteria
  Bacterial resistance: None
  Growth temperature: 37°C
  Growth strain: DH10B ΔauxG
  Copy number: Low Copy
Gene/Insert
  Gene/Insert name: BBa_J23119-RiboJ-RBS(21992)-gfpmut3 (alt name: BBa_J23108-RBS(7504)-thyA-RBS(4427)-infA)
  Species: other
  Cloning method: Gibson Cloning
Terms and licenses: Academic/Nonprofit Terms; Industry Terms: Not Available to Industry
Depositor comments: Please note: Plasmid contains three mutations in Rep101. These mutations are not known to affect plasmid function.
How to cite: pMBA332 was a gift from Tae Seok Moon (Addgene plasmid # 214744 ; http://n2t.net/addgene:214744 ; RRID:Addgene_214744)
